Addgene plasmid #128101: pcDNA3.1+ Flag-RAGB99L
Purpose: Expresses constitutively GTP-bound RAGB in mammalian cells in a G418-selectable plasmid
Depositing lab: Chi Van Dang. Depositing organization: Wistar Institute. Publication: Acid Suspends the Circadian Clock in Hypoxia through Inhibition of mTOR. Walton ZE, Patel CH, Brooks RC, Yu Y, Ibrahim-Hashim A, Riddle M, Porcu A, Jiang T, Ecker BL, Tameire F, Koumenis C, Weeraratna AT, Welsh DK, Gillies R, Alwine JC, Zhang L, Powell JD, Dang CV. Cell. 2018 Jun 28;174(1):72-87.e32. doi: 10.1016/j.cell.2018.05.009. Epub 2018 May 31. PubMed 29861175.
Backbone
  Vector backbone: pcDNA3.1+
  Backbone manufacturer: invitrogen
  Backbone size w/o insert (bp): 5359
  Total vector size (bp): 6468
  Vector type: Mammalian Expression
  Selectable markers: Neomycin (select with G418)
Growth in bacteria
  Bacterial resistance: Ampicillin, 100 μg/mL
  Growth temperature: 37°C
  Growth strain: DH5alpha
  Growth instructions: The depositing lab used the strain Top10 in their studies.
  Copy number: Unknown
Gene/Insert
  Gene/Insert name: Ras related GTP binding B (alt name: RAGB)
  Species: H. sapiens (human)
  Insert size (bp): 1109
  Mutation: Q99L (CAA to CTA)
  GenBank ID: NM_006064
  Entrez Gene: RRAGB (a.k.a. RAGB, bA465E19.1)
  Promoter: CMV
  Tag / fusion protein: Flag (N terminal on insert)
  Cloning method: Restriction Enzyme; 5′ cloning site NheI (not destroyed); 3′ cloning site EcoRV (not destroyed)
  Sequencing primers: 5′ CMV-F (CGCAAATGGGCGGTAGGCGTG); 3′ BGH-Rev (TAGAAGGCACAGTCGAGG)
Resource information
  A portion of this plasmid was derived from a plasmid made by: Flag pLJM1 RagB 99L (David Sabatini, Addgene plasmid #19315) and pcDNA3.1+ (invitrogen)
Terms and licenses: Academic/Nonprofit Terms; Industry Terms: Not Available to Industry
How to cite: pcDNA3.1+ Flag-RAGB99L was a gift from Chi Van Dang (Addgene plasmid # 128101 ; http://n2t.net/addgene:128101 ; RRID:Addgene_128101)
