[The description below was written by a language model from this plasmid's Addgene catalogue record and pLannotate feature annotations shown in this document.]
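Description:
pcDNA3.1+ Flag-RAGB99L is a mammalian expression plasmid of about 6.5 kb, built on the Invitrogen pcDNA3.1+ backbone, that drives production of a constitutively GTP-bound form of the human small GTPase RAGB (RRAGB). It is propagated in E. coli through a high-copy ColE1/pUC-type origin with ampicillin selection (AmpR under its own bla promoter), and also carries an f1 phage origin. For mammalian cells, an SV40 enhancer/early promoter drives a neomycin phosphotransferase gene terminated by an SV40 poly(A) signal, allowing G418 selection of stable transfectants.

The payload is an approximately 1.1 kb insert cloned between the NheI and EcoRV sites, both of which are preserved. It encodes RAGB with an N-terminal FLAG epitope and the Q99L substitution, which the record describes as locking the protein in its GTP-bound state. Transcription comes from the CMV immediate early enhancer and promoter and ends at the bovine growth hormone polyadenylation signal. A T7 promoter sits just upstream of the insert. The automated feature table labels the coding region as RRAGA; this most likely reflects a best-match call against the closely related paralogue, since the catalogue entry identifies the gene as RRAGB. Other small fragment calls, such as the truncated HIV-1 LTR, ble, lacI and bom pieces, appear to be backbone remnants or partial homologies rather than functional elements.

The insert was derived from an earlier lentiviral Flag-RagB 99L plasmid and moved into this non-viral, G418-selectable context. The associated publication concerns acid-mediated inhibition of mTOR and suspension of the circadian clock in hypoxia. This fits use of the GTP-locked Rag mutant to manipulate Rag-dependent mTORC1 signalling, although the record does not describe specific experiments.
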