Features (pLannotate 1.2.2; 21 found; start..end, strand, type, name):
     16..68      -  misc_feature   bom (fragment): basis of mobility region from pBR322
    223..602     +  enhancer       CMV enhancer: human cytomegalovirus immediate early enhancer
    603..806     +  promoter       CMV promoter: human cytomegalovirus (CMV) immediate early promoter
    802..835     +  LTR            5' LTR (truncated) (fragment): truncated 5' long terminal repeat (LTR) from HIV-1
    851..869     +  promoter       T7 promoter: promoter for bacteriophage T7 RNA polymerase
    904..924     +  CDS            FLAG (fragment): FLAG® epitope tag, followed by an enterokinase cleavage site
   1048..1986    +  CDS            RRAGA: RRAGA_HUMAN - Experimental evidence at protein level: Swiss-Prot protein existence level 1. (Microbial infection) May alternatively act as a cellular target for adenovirus E3-14.7K, an inhibitor of TNF-alpha functions, thereby affecting cell death. From Homo sapiens (Human).
   2056..2280    +  polyA_signal   bGH poly(A) signal: bovine growth hormone polyadenylation signal
   2284..2305    +  promoter       SV40 promoter (fragment): SV40 enhancer and early promoter
   2326..2754    +  rep_origin     f1 ori (sequence partly withheld): f1 bacteriophage origin of replication; arrow indicates direction of (+) strand synthesis
   2768..3097    +  promoter       SV40 promoter: SV40 enhancer and early promoter
   3164..3955    +  CDS            neo: KKA2_KLEPN - Also known as kan, nptII. Experimental evidence at protein level: Swiss-Prot protein existence level 1. Resistance to kanamycin, neomycin, paromomycin, ribostamycin, butirosin and gentamicin B. From Klebsiella pneumoniae.
   3979..4137    +  CDS            ble (fragment): BLE_KLEPN - Experimental evidence at protein level: Swiss-Prot protein existence level 1. Binding protein with a strong affinity to the bleomycin family of antibiotics. Binds to CL990; an antimitotic-antibiotic compound. From Klebsiella pneumoniae.
   4132..4253    +  polyA_signal   SV40 poly(A) signal: SV40 polyadenylation signal
   4326..4342    -  protein_bind   lac operator: The lac repressor binds to the lac operator to inhibit transcription in E. coli. This inhibition can be relieved by adding lactose or isopropyl-β-D-thiogalactopyranoside (IPTG). lac repressor encoded by lacI
   4350..4380    -  promoter       lac promoter: promoter for the E. coli lac operon
   4395..4416    -  protein_bind   CAP binding site: CAP binding activates transcription in the presence of cAMP. E. coli catabolite activator protein
   4429..4521    -  CDS            lacI (fragment): lac repressor; lacI; The lac repressor binds to the lac operator to inhibit transcription in E. coli. This inhibition can be relieved by adding lactose or isopropyl-β-D-thiogalactopyranoside (IPTG).
   4704..5292    -  rep_origin     ori: high-copy-number ColE1/pMB1/pBR322/pUC origin of replication
   5463..6323    -  CDS            AmpR: β-lactamase; bla; confers resistance to ampicillin, carbenicillin, and related antibiotics
   6324..6428    -  promoter       AmpR promoter: bla
>Addgene plasmid #128101 | pcDNA3.1+ Flag-RAGB99L | addgene full sequence | sequence record 256359 | Addgene NGS Result
GATCTCCCGATCCCCTATGGTGCACTCTCAGTACAATCTGCTCTGATGCCGCATAGTTAAGCCAGTATCT
GCTCCCTGCTTGTGTGTTGGAGGTCGCTGAGTAGTGCGCGAGCAAAATTTAAGCTACAACAAGGCAAGGC
TTGACCGACAATTGCATGAAGAATCTGCTTAGGGTTAGGCGTTTTGCGCTGCTTCGCGATGTACGGGCCA
GATATACGCGTTGACATTGATTATTGACTAGTTATTAATAGTAATCAATTACGGGGTCATTAGTTCATAG
CCCATATATGGAGTTCCGCGTTACATAACTTACGGTAAATGGCCCGCCTGGCTGACCGCCCAACGACCCC
CGCCCATTGACGTCAATAATGACGTATGTTCCCATAGTAACGCCAATAGGGACTTTCCATTGACGTCAAT
GGGTGGAGTATTTACGGTAAACTGCCCACTTGGCAGTACATCAAGTGTATCATATGCCAAGTACGCCCCC
TATTGACGTCAATGACGGTAAATGGCCCGCCTGGCATTATGCCCAGTACATGACCTTATGGGACTTTCCT
ACTTGGCAGTACATCTACGTATTAGTCATCGCTATTACCATGGTGATGCGGTTTTGGCAGTACATCAATG
GGCGTGGATAGCGGTTTGACTCACGGGGATTTCCAAGTCTCCACCCCATTGACGTCAATGGGAGTTTGTT
TTGGCACCAAAATCAACGGGACTTTCCAAAATGTCGTAACAACTCCGCCCCATTGACGCAAATGGGCGGT
AGGCGTGTACGGTGGGAGGTCTATATAAGCAGAGCTCTCTGGCTAACTAGAGAACCCACTGCTTACTGGC
TTATCGAAATTAATACGACTCACTATAGGGAGACCCAAGCTGGCTAGCGCTACCGGTATGGACTACAAGG
ATGACGATGACAAGGGTGGTGGTGGTGGTGCGTCGACGATGGAAGAATCTGACTCTGAGAAAACGACGGA
GAAAGAAAATCTGGGGCCGAGAATGGATCCACCACTAGGGGAACCGGAAGGATCGCTTGGGTGGGTGCTA
CCAAATACAGCCATGAAGAAAAAGGTGCTGTTGATGGGTAAAAGTGGGTCTGGTAAGACCAGCATGAGGT
CTATTATCTTTGCAAATTATATTGCCAGAGACACACGTCGCCTTGGCGCAACAATTGATGTAGAACATTC
TCATGTTCGATTTCTGGGAAACCTGGTATTGAACCTGTGGGATTGTGGTGGGCTAGACACCTTCATGGAA
AATTATTTCACTAGCCAACGGGACAACATCTTCCGAAATGTGGAGGTTCTGATTTATGTCTTTGATGTGG
AGAGCCGCGAACTGGAAAAGGACATGCACTATTACCAATCATGCCTGGAGGCCATTCTGCAGAATTCTCC
AGATGCCAAAATATTTTGCTTGGTACACAAAATGGATCTGGTACAGGAGGATCAACGGGACCTGATTTTT
AAAGAGCGAGAAGAAGATTTGAGGCGTTTGTCTCGCCCATTGGAATGTTCTTGTTTCCGAACATCTATCT
GGGATGAAACCCTCTATAAGGCTTGGTCCAGCATAGTTTATCAGCTGATTCCCAATGTTCAGCAGCTGGA
AATGAACCTAAGGAATTTTGCTGAAATTATCGAAGCTGATGAAGTACTTCTTTTTGAGAGAGCTACTTTT
CTGGTAATTTCTCACTATCAGTGTAAAGAGCAGCGTGATGCCCATAGATTTGAGAAAATAAGCAACATTA
TTAAGCAGTTCAAGCTGAGCTGCAGCAAGCTGGCTGCCTCTTTCCAGAGTATGGAAGTCAGGAACTCTAA
CTTCGCTGCTTTCATTGACATCTTTACATCCAACACTTATGTGATGGTTGTGATGTCTGATCCGTCCATT
CCTTCTGCAGCTACTCTGATCAACATCCGCAATGCCAGGAAACACTTTGAAAAGCTGGAAAGAGTGGATG
GACCAAAGCAGTGTCTTCTCATGCGCTAAGATATCCAGCACAGTGGCGGCCGCTCGAGTCTAGAGGGCCC
GTTTAAACCCGCTGATCAGCCTCGACTGTGCCTTCTAGTTGCCAGCCATCTGTTGTTTGCCCCTCCCCCG
TGCCTTCCTTGACCCTGGAAGGTGCCACTCCCACTGTCCTTTCCTAATAAAATGAGGAAATTGCATCGCA
TTGTCTGAGTAGGTGTCATTCTATTCTGGGGGGTGGGGTGGGGCAGGACAGCAAGGGGGAGGATTGGGAA
GACAATAGCAGGCATGCTGGGGATGCGGTGGGCTCTATGGCTTCTGAGGCGGAAAGAACCAGCTGGGGCT
CTAGGGGGTATCCCC
[124 nt withheld, positions 2326-2449]
C
[91 nt withheld, positions 2451-2541]
A
[49 nt withheld, positions 2543-2591]
CCTTTGACGTTGGAGTCCACGTTCTTT
[37 nt withheld, positions 2619-2655]
ACCCTATCTCGGTCTATTCTTTTGATTTATAAGGGATTTTGCCGATTTCGGCCTATTGGTTAAAAAATGA
GCTGATTTAACAAAAATTTAACGCGAATTAATTCTGTGGAATGTGTGTCAGTTAGGGTGTGGAAAGTCCC
CAGGCTCCCCAGCAGGCAGAAGTATGCAAAGCATGCATCTCAATTAGTCAGCAACCAGGTGTGGAAAGTC
CCCAGGCTCCCCAGCAGGCAGAAGTATGCAAAGCATGCATCTCAATTAGTCAGCAACCATAGTCCCGCCC
CTAACTCCGCCCATCCCGCCCCTAACTCCGCCCAGTTCCGCCCATTCTCCGCCCCATGGCTGACTAATTT
TTTTTATTTATGCAGAGGCCGAGGCCGCCTCTGCCTCTGAGCTATTCCAGAAGTAGTGAGGAGGCTTTTT
TGGAGGCCTAGGCTTTTGCAAAAAGCTCCCGGGAGCTTGTATATCCATTTTCGGATCTGATCAAGAGACA
GGATGAGGATCGTTTCGCATGATTGAACAAGATGGATTGCACGCAGGTTCTCCGGCCGCTTGGGTGGAGA
GGCTATTCGGCTATGACTGGGCACAACAGACAATCGGCTGCTCTGATGCCGCCGTGTTCCGGCTGTCAGC
GCAGGGGCGCCCGGTTCTTTTTGTCAAGACCGACCTGTCCGGTGCCCTGAATGAACTGCAGGACGAGGCA
GCGCGGCTATCGTGGCTGGCCACGACGGGCGTTCCTTGCGCAGCTGTGCTCGACGTTGTCACTGAAGCGG
GAAGGGACTGGCTGCTATTGGGCGAAGTGCCGGGGCAGGATCTCCTGTCATCTCACCTTGCTCCTGCCGA
GAAAGTATCCATCATGGCTGATGCAATGCGGCGGCTGCATACGCTTGATCCGGCTACCTGCCCATTCGAC
CACCAAGCGAAACATCGCATCGAGCGAGCACGTACTCGGATGGAAGCCGGTCTTGTCGATCAGGATGATC
TGGACGAAGAGCATCAGGGGCTCGCGCCAGCCGAACTGTTCGCCAGGCTCAAGGCGCGCATGCCCGACGG
CGAGGATCTCGTCGTGACCCATGGCGATGCCTGCTTGCCGAATATCATGGTGGAAAATGGCCGCTTTTCT
GGATTCATCGACTGTGGCCGGCTGGGTGTGGCGGACCGCTATCAGGACATAGCGTTGGCTACCCGTGATA
TTGCTGAAGAGCTTGGCGGCGAATGGGCTGACCGCTTCCTCGTGCTTTACGGTATCGCCGCTCCCGATTC
GCAGCGCATCGCCTTCTATCGCCTTCTTGACGAGTTCTTCTGAGCGGGACTCTGGGGTTCGAAATGACCG
ACCAAGCGACGCCCAACCTGCCATCACGAGATTTCGATTCCACCGCCGCCTTCTATGAAAGGTTGGGCTT
CGGAATCGTTTTCCGGGACGCCGGCTGGATGATCCTCCAGCGCGGGGATCTCATGCTGGAGTTCTTCGCC
CACCCCAACTTGTTTATTGCAGCTTATAATGGTTACAAATAAAGCAATAGCATCACAAATTTCACAAATA
AAGCATTTTTTTCACTGCATTCTAGTTGTGGTTTGTCCAAACTCATCAATGTATCTTATCATGTCTGTAT
ACCGTCGACCTCTAGCTAGAGCTTGGCGTAATCATGGTCATAGCTGTTTCCTGTGTGAAATTGTTATCCG
CTCACAATTCCACACAACATACGAGCCGGAAGCATAAAGTGTAAAGCCTGGGGTGCCTAATGAGTGAGCT
AACTCACATTAATTGCGTTGCGCTCACTGCCCGCTTTCCAGTCGGGAAACCTGTCGTGCCAGCTGCATTA
ATGAATCGGCCAACGCGCGGGGAGAGGCGGTTTGCGTATTGGGCGCTCTTCCGCTTCCTCGCTCACTGAC
TCGCTGCGCTCGGTCGTTCGGCTGCGGCGAGCGGTATCAGCTCACTCAAAGGCGGTAATACGGTTATCCA
CAGAATCAGGGGATAACGCAGGAAAGAACATGTGAGCAAAAGGCCAGCAAAAGGCCAGGAACCGTAAAAA
GGCCGCGTTGCTGGCGTTTTTCCATAGGCTCCGCCCCCCTGACGAGCATCACAAAAATCGACGCTCAAGT
CAGAGGTGGCGAAACCCGACAGGACTATAAAGATACCAGGCGTTTCCCCCTGGAAGCTCCCTCGTGCGCT
CTCCTGTTCCGACCCTGCCGCTTACCGGATACCTGTCCGCCTTTCTCCCTTCGGGAAGCGTGGCGCTTTC
TCATAGCTCACGCTGTAGGTATCTCAGTTCGGTGTAGGTCGTTCGCTCCAAGCTGGGCTGTGTGCACGAA
CCCCCCGTTCAGCCCGACCGCTGCGCCTTATCCGGTAACTATCGTCTTGAGTCCAACCCGGTAAGACACG
ACTTATCGCCACTGGCAGCAGCCACTGGTAACAGGATTAGCAGAGCGAGGTATGTAGGCGGTGCTACAGA
GTTCTTGAAGTGGTGGCCTAACTACGGCTACACTAGAAGAACAGTATTTGGTATCTGCGCTCTGCTGAAG
CCAGTTACCTTCGGAAAAAGAGTTGGTAGCTCTTGATCCGGCAAACAAACCACCGCTGGTAGCGGTGGTT
TTTTTGTTTGCAAGCAGCAGATTACGCGCAGAAAAAAAGGATCTCAAGAAGATCCTTTGATCTTTTCTAC
GGGGTCTGACGCTCAGTGGAACGAAAACTCACGTTAAGGGATTTTGGTCATGAGATTATCAAAAAGGATC
TTCACCTAGATCCTTTTAAATTAAAAATGAAGTTTTAAATCAATCTAAAGTATATATGAGTAAACTTGGT
CTGACAGTTACCAATGCTTAATCAGTGAGGCACCTATCTCAGCGATCTGTCTATTTCGTTCATCCATAGT
TGCCTGACTCCCCGTCGTGTAGATAACTACGATACGGGAGGGCTTACCATCTGGCCCCAGTGCTGCAATG
ATACCGCGAGACCCACGCTCACCGGCTCCAGATTTATCAGCAATAAACCAGCCAGCCGGAAGGGCCGAGC
GCAGAAGTGGTCCTGCAACTTTATCCGCCTCCATCCAGTCTATTAATTGTTGCCGGGAAGCTAGAGTAAG
TAGTTCGCCAGTTAATAGTTTGCGCAACGTTGTTGCCATTGCTACAGGCATCGTGGTGTCACGCTCGTCG
TTTGGTATGGCTTCATTCAGCTCCGGTTCCCAACGATCAAGGCGAGTTACATGATCCCCCATGTTGTGCA
AAAAAGCGGTTAGCTCCTTCGGTCCTCCGATCGTTGTCAGAAGTAAGTTGGCCGCAGTGTTATCACTCAT
GGTTATGGCAGCACTGCATAATTCTCTTACTGTCATGCCATCCGTAAGATGCTTTTCTGTGACTGGTGAG
TACTCAACCAAGTCATTCTGAGAATAGTGTATGCGGCGACCGAGTTGCTCTTGCCCGGCGTCAATACGGG
ATAATACCGCGCCACATAGCAGAACTTTAAAAGTGCTCATCATTGGAAAACGTTCTTCGGGGCGAAAACT
CTCAAGGATCTTACCGCTGTTGAGATCCAGTTCGATGTAACCCACTCGTGCACCCAACTGATCTTCAGCA
TCTTTTACTTTCACCAGCGTTTCTGGGTGAGCAAAAACAGGAAGGCAAAATGCCGCAAAAAAGGGAATAA
GGGCGACACGGAAATGTTGAATACTCATACTCTTCCTTTTTCAATATTATTGAAGCATTTATCAGGGTTA
TTGTCTCATGAGCGGATACATATTTGAATGTATTTAGAAAAATAAACAAATAGGGGTTCCGCGCACATTT
CCCCGAAAAGTGCCACCTGACGTCGACGGATCGGGA
