>Addgene plasmid #128101 | pcDNA3.1+ Flag-RAGB99L | depositor partial sequence | sequence record 245571 | multiple cloning region, inserted Flag-tagged RAGB99L
AGCAGAGCTCTCTGGCTAACTAGAGAACCCACTGCTTACTGGCTTATCGAAATTAATACGACTCACTATA
GGGAGACCCAAGCTGGCTAGCGCTACCGGTATGGACTACAAGGATGACGATGACAAGGGTGGTGGTGGTG
GTGCGTCGACGATGGAAGAATCTGACTCTGAGAAAACGACGGAGAAAGAAAATCTGGGGCCGAGAATGGA
TCCACCACTAGGGGAACCGGAAGGATCGCTTGGGTGGGTGCTACCAAATACAGCCATGAAGAAAAAGGTG
CTGTTGATGGGTAAAAGTGGGTCTGGTAAGACCAGCATGAGGTCTATTATCTTTGCAAATTATATTGCCA
GAGACACACGTCGCCTTGGCGCAACAATTGATGTAGAACATTCTCATGTTCGATTTCTGGGAAACCTGGT
ATTGAACCTGTGGGATTGTGGTGGGCTAGACACCTTCATGGAAAATTATTTCACTAGCCAACGGGACAAC
ATCTTCCGAAATGTGGAGGTTCTGATTTATGTCTTTGATGTGGAGAGCCGCGAACTGGAAAAGGACATGC
ACTATTACCAATCATGCCTGGAGGCCATTCTGCAGAATTCTCCAGATGCCAAAATATTTTGCTTGGTACA
CAAAATGGATCTGGTACAGGAGGATCAACGGGACCTGATTTTTAAAGAGCGAGAAGAAGATTTGAGGCGT
TTGTCTCGCCCATTGGAATGTTCTTGTTTCCGAACATCTATCTGGGATGAAACCCTCTATAAGGCTTGGT
CCAGCATAGTTTATCAGCTGATTCCCAATGTTCAGCAGCTGGAAATGAACCTAAGGAATTTTGCTGAAAT
TATCGAAGCTGATGAAGTACTTCTTTTTGAGAGAGCTACTTTTCTGGTAATTTCTCACTATCAGTGTAAA
GAGCAGCGTGATGCCCATAGATTTGAGAAAATAAGCAACATTATTAAGCAGTTCAAGCTGAGCTGCAGCA
AGCTGGCTGCCTCTTTCCAGAGTATGGAAGTCAGGAACTCTAACTTCGCTGCTTTCATTGACATCTTTAC
ATCCAACACTTATGTGATGGTTGTGATGTCTGATCCGTCCATTCCTTCTGCAGCTACTCTGATCAACATC
CGCAATGCCAGGAAACACTTTGAAAAGCTGGAAAGAGTGGATGGACCAAAGCAGTGTCTTCTCATGCGCT
AAGATATCCAGCACAGTGGCGGCCGCTCGAGTCTAGAG
